>Addgene plasmid #87592 | pGBKT7-PRP5 | addgene full sequence | sequence record 183082 | Addgene NGS Result
CGGTGCGGGCCTCTTCGCTATTACGCCAGATCCTTTTGTTGTTTCCGGGTGTACAATATGGACTTCCTCT
TTTCTGGCAACCAAACCCATACATCGGGATTCCTATAATACCTTCGTTGGTCTCCCTAACATGTAGGTGG
CGGAGGGGAGATATACAATAGAACAGATACCAGACAAGACATAATGGGCTAAACAAGACTACACCAATTA
CACTGCCTCATTGATGGTGGTACATAACGAACTAATACTGTAGCCCTAGACTTGATAGCCATCATCATAT
CGAAGTTTCACTACCCTTTTTCCATTTGCCATCTATTGAAGTAATAATAGGCGCATGCAACTTCTTTTCT
TTTTTTTTCTTTTCTCTCTCCCCCGTTGTTGTCTCACCATATCCGCAATGACAAAAAAATGATGGAAGAC
ACTAAAGGAAAAAATTAACGACAAAGACAGCACCAACAGATGTCGTTGTTCCAGAGCTGATGAGGGGTAT
CTCGAAGCACACGAAACTTTTTCCTTCCTTCATTCACGCACACTACTCTCTAATGAGCAACGGTATACGG
CCTTCCTTCCAGTTACTTGAATTTGAAATAAAAAAAAGTTTGCTGTCTTGCTATCAAGTATAAATAGACC
TGCAATTATTAATCTTTTGTTTCCTCGTCATTGTTCTCGTTCCCTTTCTTCCTTGTTTCTTTTTCTGCAC
AATATTTCAAGCTATACCAAGCATACAATCAACTCCAAGCTTGAAGCAAGCCTCCTGAAAGATGAAGCTA
CTGTCTTCTATCGAACAAGCATGCGATATTTGCCGACTTAAAAAGCTCAAGTGCTCCAAAGAAAAACCGA
AGTGCGCCAAGTGTCTGAAGAACAACTGGGAGTGTCGCTACTCTCCCAAAACCAAAAGGTCTCCGCTGAC
TAGGGCACATCTGACAGAAGTGGAATCAAGGCTAGAAAGACTGGAACAGCTATTTCTACTGATTTTTCCT
CGAGAAGACCTTGACATGATTTTGAAAATGGATTCTTTACAGGATATAAAAGCATTGTTAACAGGATTAT
TTGTACAAGATAATGTGAATAAAGATGCCGTCACAGATAGATTGGCTTCAGTGGAGACTGATATGCCTCT
AACATTGAGACAGCATAGAATAAGTGCGACATCATCATCGGAAGAGAGTAGTAACAAAGGTCAAAGACAG
TTGACTGTATCGCCGGAATTTGTAATACGACTCACTATAGGGCGAGCCGCCATCATGGAGGAGCAGAAGC
TGATCTCAGAGGAGGACCTGCATATGGAAACTATTGATTCGAAGCAAAATATTAATAGGGAGTCTTTATT
GGAGGAAAGGAGGAAAAAACTAGCAAAATGGAAACAAAAAAAAGCACAATTTGATGCTCAGAAAGAGCAT
CAAACTTCACGCAATGACATTGTTACTAACAGTTTAGAAGGTAAGCAGACTACTGAAAAGTTTACGGAAA
GACAGGAACGTGTAAAAGAAGAGCTTCGGAAGAGAAAAAATGAATTTAGGAAATCTGACGAACCTGTATC
GGTTAAGCCTTCGAAGAAAAAGTCGAAGAGAAGTAAGGTAAAGAAGAAAATATCCTTCGACTTCAGTGAT
GACGATGATTCTGAAATAGGAGTTTCTTTTAGATCGAAGGAGCACATTCAAAAAGCTCCAGAGCATGATA
ATGAAAAAGATCCACTGGATGAGTTTATGACGTCATTGAAGGAGGAGAAAATGAGTAATAGTAAAGGCAT
GTACGACAGAGGCGACATTCTTGATGTAGAGGATCAATTGTTTGAACTTGGAGGAACCGACGATGAGGAT
GTTGAAGATAATACGGATAATTCTAATATAGCGAAAATTGCTAAACTCAAAGCAAAAAAACGTGTAAAGC
AAATTTATTACTCTCCAGAAGAGCTTGAGCCGTTCCAAAAAAATTTTTATATAGAATCTGAAACAGTTTC
CTCGATGTCAGAGATGGAAGTTGAGGAGCTTAGACTTAGTCTGGATAATATCAAAATAAAGGGAACAGGT
TGCCCCAAACCAGTCACAAAGTGGTCTCAACTGGGACTATCAACGGACACCATGGTTTTAATTACAGAAA
AGTTGCACTTTGGCTCCTTAACGCCTATTCAATCCCAGGCTCTTCCCGCTATTATGTCAGGTCGTGATGT
TATAGGAATATCAAAAACTGGCTCCGGCAAGACCATCTCCTATCTTTTACCATTGCTAAGACAAGTAAAA
GCTCAACGGCCATTATCAAAACATGAAACAGGGCCCATGGGTTTAATTCTGGCTCCAACTAGAGAGCTAG
CTTTACAAATACATGAAGAAGTTACTAAATTCACAGAAGCAGATACATCCATTAGATCAGTATGCTGTAC
AGGAGGTTCTGAAATGAAAAAGCAGATTACTGATCTTAAAAGAGGCACTGAGATTGTTGTTGCCACACCG
GGACGATTTATTGATATATTAACACTAAATGATGGGAAATTACTTAGTACTAAAAGAATAACGTTCGTAG
TAATGGATGAGGCAGACAGGCTGTTCGATTTAGGTTTTGAACCTCAAATAACGCAAATCATGAAAACTGT
TCGACCGGATAAACAGTGTGTTCTATTTAGTGCAACTTTTCCGAACAAACTACGCAGTTTTGCCGTAAGA
GTTTTGCATTCCCCAATATCTATTACGATTAATTCAAAGGGAATGGTTAATGAAAACGTAAAACAAAAGT
TTAGAATATGCCATTCAGAAGATGAAAAATTTGACAATCTGGTGCAGCTTATCCATGAGCGCAGTGAATT
TTTTGACGAGGTTCAAAGTGAAAATGACGGACAGTCAAGCGATGTTGAAGAAGTTGATGCTAAAGCCATT
ATATTTGTATCAAGTCAGAATATTTGCGACTTCATTTCAAAAAAGCTGTTAAATGCTGGAATTGTGACCT
GTGCTATTCATGCAGGTAAGCCATATCAAGAAAGGCTTATGAACTTAGAAAAGTTCAAACGAGAAAAGAA
CAGTATTCTTCTCTGTACAGAGGTTCTCTCAAGAGGTTTAAATGTTCCCGAAGTGTCGTTGGTTATTATC
TATAACGCCGTCAAAACTTTCGCGCAATATGTTCATACTACTGGAAGAACTGCCAGAGGTAGTCGCTCCG
GTACTGCTATTACTCTTCTATTGCATGATGAACTGTCAGGTGCTTATATCTTGAGCAAGGCAATGCGCGA
TGAAGAAATAAAAGCTTTAGACCCTCTGCAAGCAAAAGAACTTCAGGAAATGAGTGCCAAGTTTGAATCC
GGTATGAAAAAGGGTAAGTTTAGGTTGTCGAAAGGGTTCGGCGGCAAAGGACTGGAAAATATCAAAAGTA
AAAGAGAGGAAGCTCAAAATAAAGATTTGGAGCTCAAAAAGAATGATAAGAGGAGCGATGACTTGGAAAA
GAAAATCAGCAATCCACGCGAAGGGCATGACAGTGTGTCTGAGTCTTCTGCGCTTATTCCGAGACTCAAT
TATGAACTATTCAAAGAGTCTACAGACGGGTCGATCATCTTTTACGCCAAGGTTTATATTAATGATTTAC
CCCAGATTGTAAGATGGGAGGCTACAAAGAATACAACCTTATTATTTATCAAGCATGAAACCGGATGTAG
TATTACTAACAAGGGTAAATTTTACCCTGAAGGGAAGGAACCAAAGAATGAAAACGATGAGCCTAAACTA
TACTTATTGATCGAAGGCCAAGATGAGAAAGACATACAATTAAGTATAGAATTGCTGGAGCAAAAAGTTA
AAGAGGGGGTCGTAAAGGCTGCAAGCTTGTCTTTGAAGAGTACTAAATACTAGGGATCCGTCGACCTGCA
GCGGCCGCATAACTAGCATAACCCCTTGGGGCCTCTAAACGGGTCTTGAGGGGTTTTTTGCGCGCTTGCA
GCCAAGCTAATTCCGGGCGAATTTCTTATGATTTATGATTTTTATTATTAAATAAGTTATAAAAAAAATA
AGTGTATACAAATTTTAAAGTGACTCTTAGGTTTTAAAACGAAAATTCTTATTCTTGAGTAACTCTTTCC
TGTAGGTCAGGTTGCTTTCTCAGGTATAGCATGAGGTCGCTCTTATTGACCACACCTCTACCGGCATGCA
AGCTTGGCGTAATCATGGTCATAGCTGTTTCCTGTGTGAAATTGTTATCCGCTCACAATTCCACACAACA
TACGAGCCGGAAGCATAAAGTGTAAAGCCTGGGGTGCCTAATGAGTGAGCTAACTCACATTAATTGCGTT
GCGCTCACTGCCCGCTTTCCAGTCGGGAAACCTGTCGTGCCAGCTGCATTAATGAATCGGCCAACGCGCG
GGGAGAGGCGGTTTGCGTATTGGGCGCTCTTCCGCTTCCTCGCTCACTGACTCGCTGCGCTCGGTCGTTC
GGCTGCGGCGAGCGGTATCAGCTCACTCAAAGGCGGTAATACGGTTATCCACAGAATCAGGGGATAACGC
AGGAAAGAACATGTGAGCAAAAGGCCAGCAAAAGGCCAGGAACCGTAAAAAGGCCGCGTTGCTGGCGTTT
TTCCATAGGCTCCGCCCCCCTGACGAGCATCACAAAAATCGACGCTCAAGTCAGAGGTGGCGAAACCCGA
CAGGACTATAAAGATACCAGGCGTTTCCCCCTGGAAGCTCCCTCGTGCGCTCTCCTGTTCCGACCCTGCC
GCTTACCGGATACCTGTCCGCCTTTCTCCCTTCGGGAAGCGTGGCGCTTTCTCATAGCTCACGCTGTAGG
TATCTCAGTTCGGTGTAGGTCGTTCGCTCCAAGCTGGGCTGTGTGCACGAACCCCCCGTTCAGCCCGACC
GCTGCGCCTTATCCGGTAACTATCGTCTTGAGTCCAACCCGGTAAGACACGACTTATCGCCACTGGCAGC
AGCCACTGGTAACAGGATTAGCAGAGCGAGGTATGTAGGCGGTGCTACAGAGTTCTTGAAGTGGTGGCCT
AACTACGGCTACACTAGAAGAACAGTATTTGGTATCTGCGCTCTGCTGAAGCCAGTTACCTTCGGAAAAA
GAGTTGGTAGCTCTTGATCCGGCAAACAAACCACCGCTGGTAGCGGTGGTTTTTTTGTTTGCAAGCAGCA
GATTACGCGCAGAAAAAAAGGATCTCAAGAAGATCCTTTGATCTTTTCTACGGGGTCTGACGCTCAGTGG
AACGAAAACTCACGTTAAGGGATTTTGGTCATGAGATTATCAAAAAGGATCTTCACCTAGATCCTTTTAA
ATTAAAAATGAAGTTTTAAATCAATCTAAAGTATATATGAGTAACCTGAGGCTATGGCAGGGCCTGCCGC
CCCGACGTTGGCTGCGAGCCCTGGGCCTTCACCCGAACTTGGGGGGTGGGGTGGGGAAAAGGAAGAAACG
CGGGCGTATTGGCCCCAATGGGGTCTCGGTGGGGTATCGACAGAGTGCCAGCCCTGGGACCGAACCCCGC
GTTTATGAACAAACGACCCAACACCGTGCGTTTTATTCTGTCTTTTTATTGCCGTCATAGCGCGGGTTCC
TTCCGGTATTGTCTCCTTCCGTGTTTCAGTTAGCCTCCCCCTAGGGTGGGCGAAGAACTCCAGCATGAGA
TCCCCGCGCTGGAGGATCATCCAGCCGGCGTCCCGGAAAACGATTCCGAAGCCCAACCTTTCATAGAAGG
CGGCGGTGGAATCGAAATCTCGTGATGGCAGGTTGGGCGTCGCTTGGTCGGTCATTTCGAACCCCAGAGT
CCCGCTCAGAAGAACTCGTCAAGAAGGCGATAGAAGGCGATGCGCTGCGAATCGGGAGCGGCGATACCGT
AAAGCACGAGGAAGCGGTCAGCCCATTCGCCGCCAAGCTCTTCAGCAATATCACGGGTAGCCAACGCTAT
GTCCTGATAGCGGTCCGCCACACCCAGCCGGCCACAGTCGATGAATCCAGAAAAGCGGCCATTTTCCACC
ATGATATTCGGCAAGCAGGCATCGCCATGAGTCACGACGAGATCCTCGCCGTCGGGCATGCTCGCCTTGA
GCCTGGCGAACAGTTCGGCTGGCGCGAGCCCCTGATGCTCTTCGTCCAGATCATCCTGATCGACAAGACC
GGCTTCCATCCGAGTACGTGCTCGCTCGATGCGATGTTTCGCTTGGTGGTCGAATGGGCAGGTAGCCGGA
TCAAGCGTATGCAGCCGCCGCATTGCATCAGCCATGATGGATACTTTCTCGGCAGGAGCAAGGTGAGATG
ACAGGAGATCCTGCCCCGGCACTTCGCCCAATAGCAGCCAGTCCCTTCCCGCTTCAGTGACAACGTCGAG
CACAGCTGCGCAAGGAACGCCCGTCGTGGCCAGCCACGATAGCCGCGCTGCCTCGTCTTGCAGTTCATTC
AGGGCACCGGACAGGTCGGTCTTGACAAAAAGAACCGGGCGCCCCTGCGCTGACAGCCGGAACACGGCGG
CATCAGAGCAGCCGATTGTCTGTTGTGCCCAGTCATAGCCGAATAGCCTCTCCACCCAAGCGGCCGGAGA
ACCTGCGTGCAATCCATCTTGTTCAATCATACTCTTCCTTTTTCAATATTATTGAAGCATTTATCAGGGT
TATTGTCTCATGAGCGGATACATATTTGAATGTATTTAGAAAAATAAACAAATAGGGGTTCCGCGCACAT
TTCCCCGAAAAGTGCCACCTGAACGAAGCATCTGTGCTTCATTTTGTAGAACAAAAATGCAACGCGAGAG
CGCTAATTTTTCAAACAAAGAATCTGAGCTGCATTTTTACAGAACAGAAATGCAACGCGAAAGCGCTATT
TTACCAACGAAGAATCTGTGCTTCATTTTTGTAAAACAAAAATGCAACGCGAGAGCGCTAATTTTTCAAA
CAAAGAATCTGAGCTGCATTTTTACAGAACAGAAATGCAACGCGAGAGCGCTATTTTACCAACAAAGAAT
CTATACTTCTTTTTTGTTCTACAAAAATGCATCCCGAGAGCGCTATTTTTCTAACAAAGCATCTTAGATT
ACTTTTTTTCTCCTTTGTGCGCTCTATAATGCAGTCTCTTGATAACTTTTTGCACTGTAGGTCCGTTAAG
GTTAGAAGAAGGCTACTTTGGTGTCTATTTTCTCTTCCATAAAAAAAGCCTGACTCCACTTCCCGCGTTT
ACTGATTACTAGCGAAGCTGCGGGTGCATTTTTTCAAGATAAAGGCATCCCCGATTATATTCTATACCGA
TGTGGATTGCGCATACTTTGTGAACAGAAAGTGATAGCGTTGATGATTCTTCATTGGTCAGAAAATTATG
AACGGTTTCTTCTATTTTGTCTCTATATACTACGTATAGGAAATGTTTACATTTTCGTATTGTTTTCGAT
TCACTCTATGAATAGTTCTTACTACAATTTTTTTGTCTAAAGAGTAATACTAGAGATAAACATAAAAAAT
GTAGAGGTCGAGTTTAGATGCAAGTTCAAGGAGCGAAAGGTGGATGGGTAGGTTATATAGGGATATAGCA
CAGAGATATATAGCAAAGAGATACTTTTGAGCAATGTTTGTGGAAGCGGTATTCGCAATATTTTAGTAGC
TCGTTACAGTCCGGTGCGTTTTTGGTTTTTTGAAAGTGCGTCTTCAGAGCGCTTTTGGTTTTCAAAAGCG
CTCTGAAGTTCCTATACTTTCTAGAGAATAGGAACTTCGGAATAGGAACTTCAAAGCGTTTCCGAAAACG
AGCGCTTCCGAAAATGCAACGCGAGCTGCGCACATACAGCTCACTGTTCACGTCGCACCTATATCTGCGT
GTTGCCTGTATATATATATACATGAGAAGAACGGCATAGTGCGTGTTTATGCTTAAATGCGTACTTATAT
GCGTCTATTTATGTAGGATGAAAGGTAGTCTAGTACCTCCTGTGATATTATCCCATTCCATGCGGGGTAT
CGTATGCTTCCTTCAGCACTACCCTTTAGCTGTTCTATATGCTGCCACTCCTCAATTGGATTAGTCTCAT
CCTTCAATGCTATCATTTCCTTTGATATTGGATCATACTAAGAAACCATTATTATCATGACATTAACCTA
TAAAAATAGGCGTATCACGAGGCCCTTTCGTCTCGCGCGTTTCGGTGATGACGGTGAAAACCTCTGACAC
ATGCAGCTCCCGGAGACGGTCACAGCTTGTCTGTAAGCGGATGCCGGGAGCAGACAAGCCCGTCAGGGCG
CGTCAGCGGGTGTTGGCGGGTGTCGGGGCTGGCTTAACTATGCGGCATCAGAGCAGATTGTACTGAGAGT
GCACCATAGATCAACGACATTACTATATATATAATATAGGAAGCATTTAATAGAACAGCATCGTAATATA
TGTGTACTTTGCAGTTATGACGCCAGATGGCAGTAGTGGAAGATATTCTTTATTGAAAAATAGCTTGTCA
CCTTACGTACAATCTTGATCCGGAGCTTTTCTTTTTTTGCCGATTAAGAATTAATTCGGTCGAAAAAAGA
AAAGGAGAGGGCCAAGAGGGAGGGCATTGGTGACTATTGAGCACGTGAGTATACGTGATTAAGCACACAA
AGGCAGCTTGGAGTATGTCTGTTATTAATTTCACAGGTAGTTCTGGTCCATTGGTGAAAGTTTGCGGCTT
GCAGAGCACAGAGGCCGCAGAATGTGCTCTAGATTCCGATGCTGACTTGCTGGGTATTATATGTGTGCCC
AATAGAAAGAGAACAATTGACCCGGTTATTGCAAGGAAAATTTCAAGTCTTGTAAAAGCATATAAAAATA
GTTCAGGCACTCCGAAATACTTGGTTGGCGTGTTTCGTAATCAACCTAAGGAGGATGTTTTGGCTCTGGT
CAATGATTACGGCATTGATATCGTCCAACTGCATGGAGATGAGTCGTGGCAAGAATACCAAGAGTTCCTC
GGTTTGCCAGTTATTAAAAGACTCGTATTTCCAAAAGACTGCAACATACTACTCAGTGCAGCTTCACAGA
AACCTCATTCGTTTATTCCCTTGTTTGATTCAGAAGCAGGTGGGACAGGTGAACTTTTGGATTGGAACTC
GATTTCTGACTGGGTTGGAAGGCAAGAGAGCCCCGAAAGCTTACATTTTATGTTAGCTGGTGGACTGACG
CCAGAAAATGTTGGTGATGCGCTTAGATTAAATGGCGTTATTGGTGTTGATGTAAGCGGAGGTGTGGAGA
CAAATGGTGTAAAAGACTCTAACAAAATAGCAAATTTCGTCAAAAATGCTAAGAAATAGGTTATTACTGA
GTAGTATTTATTTAAGTATTGTTTGTGCACTTGCCGATCTATGCGGTGTGAAATACCGCACAGATGCGTA
AGGAGAAAATACCGCATCAGGAAATTGTAAGCGTTAATATTTTGTTAAAATTCGCGTTAAATTTTTGTTA
AATCAGCTCATTTTTTAACCAATAGGCCGAAATCGGCAAAATCCCTTATAAATCAAAAGAATAGACCGAG
ATAGGGT
[37 nt withheld, positions 9458-9494]
AAAGAACGTGGACTCCAACGTCAAAGG
[49 nt withheld, positions 9522-9570]
T
[91 nt withheld, positions 9572-9662]
G
[124 nt withheld, positions 9664-9787]
CCATTCGCCATTCAGGCTGCGCAACTGTTGGGAAGGGCGAT
Features (pLannotate 1.2.2; 24 found; start..end, strand, type, name):
     30..734     +  promoter       ADH1 promoter: S. cerevisiae ADH1; promoter for alcohol dehydrogenase 1
    762..1202    +  CDS            GAL4 DNA binding domain: DNA binding domain of the GAL4 transcriptional activator; Saccharomyces cerevisiae GAL4 (truncated)
   1213..1231    +  promoter       T7 promoter: promoter for bacteriophage T7 RNA polymerase
   1284..3830    +  CDS            PRP5: PRP5_YEAST - Also known as RNA5. Experimental evidence at protein level: Swiss-Prot protein existence level 1. ATP-dependent RNA helicase involved spliceosome assembly and in nuclear splicing. Catalyzes an ATP-dependent conformational change of U2 snRNP. Bridges U1 and U2 snRNPs and enables stable U2 snRNP association with intron RNA. From Saccharomyces cerevisiae (strain ATCC 204508 / S288c) (Baker's yeast).
   3863..3910    +  terminator     T7 terminator: transcription terminator for bacteriophage T7 RNA polymerase
   3937..4124    +  terminator     ADH1 terminator: S. cerevisiae ADH1; transcription terminator for the S. cerevisiae alcohol dehydrogenase 1 (ADH1) gene
   4172..4188    -  protein_bind   lac operator: The lac repressor binds to the lac operator to inhibit transcription in E. coli. This inhibition can be relieved by adding lactose or isopropyl-β-D-thiogalactopyranoside (IPTG). lac repressor encoded by lacI
   4196..4226    -  promoter       lac promoter: promoter for the E. coli lac operon
   4241..4262    -  protein_bind   CAP binding site: CAP binding activates transcription in the presence of cAMP. E. coli catabolite activator protein
   4275..4367    -  CDS            lacI (fragment): lac repressor; lacI; The lac repressor binds to the lac operator to inhibit transcription in E. coli. This inhibition can be relieved by adding lactose or isopropyl-β-D-thiogalactopyranoside (IPTG).
   4550..5138    -  rep_origin     ori: high-copy-number ColE1/pMB1/pBR322/pUC origin of replication
   5360..5376    +  polyA_signal   bGH poly(A) signal (fragment): bovine growth hormone polyadenylation signal
   5467..5514    -  polyA_signal   HSV TK poly(A) signal: herpes simplex virus thymidine kinase polyadenylation signal (Cole and Stacy, 1985)
   5573..5725    -  CDS            ble (fragment): BLE_KLEPN - Experimental evidence at protein level: Swiss-Prot protein existence level 1. Binding protein with a strong affinity to the bleomycin family of antibiotics. Binds to CL990; an antimitotic-antibiotic compound. From Klebsiella pneumoniae.
   5746..6540    -  CDS            NeoR/KanR: aminoglycoside phosphotransferase from Tn5; aph(3')-II (or nptII); confers resistance to neomycin, kanamycin, and G418 (Geneticin®)
   6541..6645    -  promoter       AmpR promoter: bla
   6672..8014    -  rep_origin     2μ ori: yeast 2μ plasmid origin of replication
   8082..8117    +  CDS            rop (fragment): Rop protein, which maintains plasmids at low copy number; rop
   8219..8268    +  misc_feature   bom (fragment): basis of mobility region from pBR322
   8407..8554    +  promoter       TRP1 promoter: S. cerevisiae TRP1
   8555..9229    +  CDS            TRP1: phosphoribosylanthranilate isomerase, required for tryptophan biosynthesis; S. cerevisiae TRP1; yeast auxotrophic marker
   9280..9331    +  misc_feature   bom (fragment): basis of mobility region from pBR322
   9359..9787    -  rep_origin     f1 ori (sequence partly withheld): f1 bacteriophage origin of replication; arrow indicates direction of (+) strand synthesis
   9791..29      -  CDS            lacZα (fragment) (across the origin): LacZα fragment of β-galactosidase; lacZ fragment
