[The description below was written by a language model from this plasmid's Addgene catalogue record and pLannotate feature annotations shown in this document.]
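Description:
pGBKT7-PRP5 is a yeast two-hybrid "bait" plasmid built on the Clontech pGBKT7 backbone, a yeast–E. coli shuttle vector of about 9.8 kb in total. In bacteria it replicates from a high-copy ColE1/pUC-type origin and is selected with kanamycin through a Tn5 NeoR/KanR aminoglycoside phosphotransferase gene driven by the AmpR (bla) promoter. In yeast it is maintained episomally by the 2μ origin and selected by complementation of tryptophan auxotrophy with the TRP1 marker under its own promoter. An f1 origin is also present, along with several small backbone remnants (fragments of lacZα, lacI, rop, bom and ble, plus lac promoter/operator elements) that have no evident role in the construct's function.

The expression cassette uses the constitutive S. cerevisiae ADH1 promoter to drive the GAL4 DNA-binding domain fused in frame to the full PRP5 coding sequence from budding yeast, inserted between the NdeI and BamHI sites and followed by the ADH1 terminator. The record lists a Myc epitope tag as an N-terminal backbone element alongside the GAL4 BD, although the feature table does not annotate it separately. A T7 promoter sits between the GAL4 BD and the insert, with a T7 terminator downstream, an arrangement that allows the Myc-tagged insert to be transcribed by T7 RNA polymerase without the GAL4 domain. Prp5 is an ATP-dependent RNA helicase involved in spliceosome assembly that remodels the U2 snRNP and promotes its stable association with the intron. The plasmid is intended for testing Prp5 interactions against GAL4 activation-domain fusions, and the associated study concerned SF3b1 mutations and the fidelity of branchsite selection in yeast.
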