Addgene plasmid #87592: pGBKT7-PRP5
Purpose: Encodes Y2H Gal4 DNA binding domain for Prp5
Depositing lab: Aaron Hoskins. Depositing organization: University of Wisconsin, Madison. Publication: SF3b1 mutations associated with myelodysplastic syndromes alter the fidelity of branchsite selection in yeast. Carrocci TJ, Zoerner DM, Paulson JC, Hoskins AA. Nucleic Acids Res. 2017 Jan 6. pii: gkw1349. doi: 10.1093/nar/gkw1349. PubMed 28062854.
Backbone
  Vector backbone: pGBKT7
  Backbone manufacturer: Clontech
  Backbone size w/o insert (bp): 7300
  Total vector size (bp): 9828
  Vector type: Bacterial Expression, Yeast Expression
  Selectable markers: TRP1
Growth in bacteria
  Bacterial resistance: Kanamycin, 50 μg/mL
  Growth temperature: 37°C
  Growth strain: DH5alpha
  Copy number: Unknown
Gene/Insert
  Gene/Insert name: PRP5
  Species: S. cerevisiae (budding yeast)
  Insert size (bp): 2563
  GenBank ID: NP_009796.1
  Entrez Gene: PRP5 (a.k.a. YBR237W, RNA5)
  Tag / fusion protein: GAL4 BD (N terminal on backbone); Myc (N terminal on backbone)
  Cloning method: Restriction Enzyme; 5′ cloning site NdeI (not destroyed); 3′ cloning site BamHI (not destroyed)
  Sequencing primers: 5′ CCTGCATATGGAAACTATTGATTCGAAGC; 3′ GGATCCCTAGTATTTAGTACTCTTC
Terms and licenses: Academic/Nonprofit Terms; Industry Terms: Not Available to Industry
How to cite: pGBKT7-PRP5 was a gift from Aaron Hoskins (Addgene plasmid # 87592 ; http://n2t.net/addgene:87592 ; RRID:Addgene_87592)
